Addgene plasmid #97115: Tol2-lyzC-microRNA 182-dendra2
Purpose: overexpression of microRNA and Dendra2 in Zebrafish
Depositing lab: Qing Deng. Depositing organization: Purdue University. Publication: Phenotypical microRNA screen reveals a noncanonical role of CDK2 in regulating neutrophil migration. Hsu AY, Wang D, Liu S, Lu J, Syahirah R, Bennin DA, Huttenlocher A, Umulis DM, Wan J, Deng Q. Proc Natl Acad Sci U S A. 2019 Aug 26. pii: 1905221116. doi: 10.1073/pnas.1905221116. PubMed 31451657.
Backbone
  Vector backbone: Tol2
  Vector type: Zebrafish
Growth in bacteria
  Bacterial resistance: Ampicillin, 100 μg/mL
  Growth temperature: 37°C
  Growth strain: DH5alpha
  Copy number: High Copy
Gene/Insert
  Gene/Insert name: microRNA 182 dendra2
  Species: D. rerio (zebrafish)
  Cloning method: Ligation Independent Cloning
Terms and licenses: Academic/Nonprofit Terms; Industry Terms: Not Available to Industry
How to cite: Tol2-lyzC-microRNA 182-dendra2 was a gift from Qing Deng (Addgene plasmid # 97115 ; http://n2t.net/addgene:97115 ; RRID:Addgene_97115)
