[The description below was written by a language model from this plasmid's Addgene catalogue record and pLannotate feature annotations shown in this document.]
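Description:
Tol2-lyzC-microRNA 182-dendra2 is a zebrafish transgenesis plasmid built on a Tol2 transposon backbone and designed to overexpress microRNA 182 together with the fluorescent protein Dendra2. In bacteria it is maintained as a high-copy plasmid through a ColE1/pUC-type origin and selected with ampicillin via the β-lactamase gene. Remnants of a pBluescript-style cloning vector are also annotated, including f1 and M13 origin fragments, a lac promoter/operator region and a T3 promoter. The Tol2 arms themselves are not called out in the feature table. However, a short fragment matching medaka tyrosinase is annotated beside the f1 ori fragment. This plausibly reflects Tol2-flanking sequence, since the element was originally found in that gene.

The payload runs in one orientation. A short zebrafish β-actin (actba) coding fragment is followed by the mir-182 hairpin, then the full Dendra2 open reading frame and an SV40 polyadenylation signal. This layout is consistent with the microRNA precursor being carried upstream of the reporter on a single transcript, possibly within actin-derived intronic sequence, although the record does not say so explicitly. Cells that produce the microRNA would therefore also be marked by Dendra2, a green-to-red photoconvertible protein useful for tracking labelled cells.

The promoter is not annotated in the feature table. The name indicates lyzC, the zebrafish lysozyme C promoter commonly used for neutrophil-restricted expression, and it presumably occupies the unannotated region upstream of the actin fragment. The associated work was a phenotypic microRNA screen of neutrophil migration. The construct is therefore suited to Tol2 transposase-mediated genomic integration in zebrafish embryos to test the effect of miR-182 overexpression in labelled cells.
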