Features (pLannotate 1.2.2; 17 found; start..end, strand, type, name):
   1719..1841    +  CDS            actba (fragment): ACTB1_DANRE - Also known as bact, bactin1, bactzf. Experimental evidence at protein level: Swiss-Prot protein existence level 1. Actin is a highly conserved protein that polymerizes to produce filaments that form cross-linked networks in the cytoplasm of cells. Actin exists in both monomeric (G-actin) and polymeric (F-actin) forms, both forms playing key functions, such as cell motility and contraction. In addition to their role in the cytoplasmic cytoskeleton, G- and F-actin also localize in the nucleus, and regulate gene transcription and motility and repair of damaged DNA. From Danio rerio
   2325..2409    +  ncRNA          mir-182: Accession: RF00702 - microRNA mir-182
   2906..2924    -  misc_feature   MCS (fragment): pBluescript multiple cloning site
   2939..3628    +  CDS            Dendra2: Dendra2 is a photoconvertible green fluorescent protein published in 2006, derived from Dendronephthya sp.. It has high acid sensitivity.
   3636..3719    +  CDS            large T antigen (fragment): large T antigen from SV40 (simian virus 40)
   3742..3863    +  polyA_signal   SV40 poly(A) signal: SV40 polyadenylation signal
   3870..3955    -  rep_origin     M13 ori (fragment): M13 bacteriophage origin of replication; arrow indicates direction of (+) strand synthesis
   4241..4259    -  promoter       T3 promoter: promoter for bacteriophage T3 RNA polymerase
   4304..4320    -  protein_bind   lac operator: The lac repressor binds to the lac operator to inhibit transcription in E. coli. This inhibition can be relieved by adding lactose or isopropyl-β-D-thiogalactopyranoside (IPTG). lac repressor encoded by lacI
   4328..4358    -  promoter       lac promoter: promoter for the E. coli lac operon
   4373..4394    -  protein_bind   CAP binding site: CAP binding activates transcription in the presence of cAMP. E. coli catabolite activator protein
   4407..4499    -  CDS            lacI (fragment): lac repressor; lacI; The lac repressor binds to the lac operator to inhibit transcription in E. coli. This inhibition can be relieved by adding lactose or isopropyl-β-D-thiogalactopyranoside (IPTG).
   4682..5270    -  rep_origin     ori: high-copy-number ColE1/pMB1/pBR322/pUC origin of replication
   5441..6301    -  CDS            AmpR: β-lactamase; bla; confers resistance to ampicillin, carbenicillin, and related antibiotics
   6302..6406    -  promoter       AmpR promoter: bla
   6432..6762    -  rep_origin     f1 ori (fragment) (sequence partly withheld): f1 bacteriophage origin of replication; arrow indicates direction of (+) strand synthesis
   6760..6987    +  CDS            tyr (fragment) (sequence partly withheld): TYRO_ORYLA - Also known as tyro. Experimental evidence at transcript level: Swiss-Prot protein existence level 2. This is a copper-containing oxidase that functions in the formation of pigments such as melanins and other polyphenolic compounds. From Oryzias latipes (Japanese rice fish) (Japanese killifish).
>Addgene plasmid #97115 | Tol2-lyzC-microRNA 182-dendra2 | addgene full sequence | sequence record 182641 | Addgene NGS Result
CCAGGTCCTTGTGTCCTTCTAAGGTCTGTTTGTGGTTTAAGCTGTTTGTTGACACACGCTTGTCATCTCC
ATTTTTCTGTGAAGTTATTGTCAGTTTATTGCACACTGGGTTGCATTAAGCTGCAGTTTTTTCACAACAG
TTTTCCACATTGTAACAGTCAGTCTCCAAATTATTCCATCAGTCCTCAAATTTAGTCATTTGAGGCCATG
AAAACACTTAAAACTACATGAAGGTAGTTTGGCATTAGGTTTTAGACTTGTTCTTGTTTGGCATATTGCA
ACCTGTGTAAAAATGATTTGATTTTTATTTTTTTTTTTTTTTTTTCAGAAAGAAACGGTCCAAAAAGAGT
TATGTGAACATTTATCCATGTGTTTAATGTTTTTTAAATTAAAAAAAAACATTTTTATTAAACCACTTGT
GACTAAACCTTTTTTAGTTATTCTATTTTGTGACGAGTCTGAATGGCCAAAGTACTCTTGAATCCAAAAT
CTTTATAGTAAAATGTTTAATCTTACTTGCAGTGTTGGGTATAATTTGTAACAAAGTTGAATTCCATATC
TGCTGAGTGAAAAAGTAAAGTAAGAGATTGCTGTAAATATTTAGGTTATTTATTTATTAATACAATATAG
AAAGTAACAAAACACAATGTAAAAAATCAATAAAGAAAGTAAATATTAAAAGTAATGATAAACTAATGAT
GTAAACAATATTAGCAACAAAGTTTGTACAATTCAGGGAGGGTAAAGAATTTCACCTAATAGTCAAACTC
TGTATTAAATAATATAAAATCTTTGTTCTTAGTCTGAAGAGGAGACTGTGAGAGAAAGCTTACTGGTTGT
TAAATTAGAAAATTTGTAACTTGCAGATTAAAATGATTTAAATAATTTTATAAAGGCCATGTTTGAAACA
AATGTAAAAACATAATAAATGTTAAGAATTTCAGATATTGAGATTTTACAATTTAAAAAAAGCAATAAAG
TAATAGCAGAGACCTACACTCTTAAAGTAAATTACCCAACTCTGCTTACTAGTAACTTTTGGAATAGTTA
CTAGTATCCATTGAACAAATACTAGAATCTAATTAAATTGTGTGAGTGTCCAATGAAAAGATTCTTGTAT
TTAAAACAGTACCAGTATCTATATATGTACAAAATTTAGTGCTAGCAAAATGCAAATAAATACTACTGCA
TATAATGGATTGCATTGTAAATCGACTCGCCATAATACATTTATTTCCTATTTTTACTTTTAACAAAAAA
TAAGTTCACTGAGTATTTCATGTCATTAAATCGCATTAAACCTCTTGCATGCTTTATGTACACTAGTGCA
GTTCGCTAAATGACCACCGGTGTCACTAATAACACGATCGTTTCTGAATTCTGCATTAAACGCCATTTAT
ACGTTGCTCTTATTAGTAAACAATTTCTCCATCATGAGCTCGACCAGTATTGCATATTTCATCCTCTTAA
ATCCAGAGTTGTTTCTTTTAATCACTTTCTCTTCATGATAAAAGCAGTTTTTGGTTTTCAGAAGTTTACA
ACAAACCCAGTCAGTTATTGCCTCAGCAAACACTGGAGCAACTGCACACTTGTGAAAAGCTTCTTGCGAA
ACACAAACCTTTCTCTGGACTTATAAATAAAGGCATTCAGCAGCTCCACCATACACCTCCACTGGTCTTG
ATAAAGCAGATATCAGCAGTGATACAGGTACCGCCACCATGGATGAGGAAATCGCTGCCCTGGTCGTTGA
CAACGGCTCCGGTATGTGCAAAGCCGGTTTTGCTGGAGATGATGCCCCTCGTGCTGTTTTCCCCTCCATT
GTTGGACGACCCAGACATCAGGTACATTTAATAAACCATCCTAATAACATGTTAATCATATTGAACCACA
TTAAACTCTCATTTGTGCATTTTACATCTTTTAAAACCGATTTATATTCGTTTTTAGATAATGAAGTTTA
TTAAAGTGTTAATTCACAGCTTTATTGCTTGTTTTGAGAATCTGCTTGCATAAGTGATTTTTAAACTTGA
TCTGATTTTCGTTTGTTTCGAAGTTCTTCAGCTTTGAAAGTCAGATCTTCAATTCACAGCCATGCCATAG
TTTTAGGATACAGTATAAGTAGACGAATTGGGATGCATCGTAGATTTTATGCTGTGTTTGTTATGGTTTT
TCAGTGGTAGAGATTTTCAGAGTATTATTAGGGTTATAGTCAGTGTCAGGTTTATTTATCGTCAGCGTGA
TGGGCAAAAAACAGCTGGCAGTACGGGCTCGATGTCTCAATGAATGGCCCATTTCTTCCACTACTATTTC
AAGGACAAAAGGTTCTCTGATGGTATTTGGCAATGGTAGAACTCACACTGGTGAGGTAGTCAGATCCGGT
GGTTCTAGACTTGCCAACTACTACCTGAGAACAACTCCACTGTAAGGCATGGATATAAACAAATATAGAC
AAAGAACTCAGAGCATAATTTCGAATATCAAGGTTGTTTCAATGATGTCACAAGCTCCGCCCCCTGAGCG
AGTGACTGTGAGTAGTGCAGGTTGGGAGCCAACTGCTGTTACTCTCGCCCAGAAATCTGCGCCAACATGG
ACACACCCAGTGGAGCAAGCCATCTGATTTTCATGGTCAGATTGTAAAGAAGCAATTACTCTTGGACAGT
TTAAGCAGAAAAGCCACCAAGTCAAGTCACTGGTCATATGATGAACTCGAAGATCTAATAAAAGTTAATT
TAAGCGTTCATTACAATAAATTCAAGTGAATCTGTTTTAAGCTAGCCTTTAACGTTTTTAAATTCCTTCA
AACAAATTAGTTCCTCTTTGCAGTTCCTCATTTCTCGGTGAGCTGGTGCTTTAATCCCTTTACTTTTTCT
TCCTCTAGGGAGTGATGGTTGGCATGGGACGAATTAATTCCTGCAGCCCGGGGGTACCGGTCGCCACCAT
GAACACCCCGGGAATTAACCTGATCAAGGAGGACATGCGCGTGAAGGTGCACATGGAGGGCAACGTGAAC
GGCCACGCCTTCGTGATCGAGGGCGAGGGCAAGGGCAAGCCCTACGAGGGCACCCAGACCGCCAACCTGA
CCGTGAAGGAGGGCGCCCCCCTGCCCTTCAGCTACGACATCCTGACCACCGCCGTGCACTACGGCAACCG
GGTGTTCACCAAGTACCCCGAGGACATCCCCGACTACTTCAAGCAGAGCTTCCCCGAGGGCTACAGCTGG
GAGCGCACCATGACCTTCGAGGACAAGGGCATCTGCACCATCCGCAGCGACATCAGCCTGGAGGGCGACT
GCTTCTTCCAGAACGTGCGCTTCAAGGGCACCAACTTCCCCCCCAACGGCCCCGTGATGCAGAAGAAAAC
CCTGAAGTGGGAGCCCAGCACCGAGAAGCTGCACGTGCGCGACGGCCTGCTGGTGGGCAACATCAACATG
GCCCTGCTGCTGGAGGGCGGCGGCCACTACCTGTGCGACTTCAAGACCACCTACAAGGCCAAGAAGGTGG
TGCAGCTGCCCGACGCCCACTTCGTGGACCACCGCATCGAGATCCTGGGCAACGACAGCGACTACAACAA
GGTGAAGCTGTACGAGCACGCCGTGGCCCGCTACAGCCCCCTGCCCAGCCAGGTGTGGTAATCTAGATCA
TAATCAGCCATACCACATTTGTAGAGGTTTTACTTGCTTTAAAAAACCTCCCACACCTCCCCCTGAACCT
GAAACATAAAATGAATGCAATTGTTGTTGTTAACTTGTTTATTGCAGCTTATAATGGTTACAAATAAAGC
AATAGCATCACAAATTTCACAAATAAAGCATTTTTTTCACTGCATTCTAGTTGTGGTTTGTCCAAACTCA
TCAATGTATCTTAAGGCGTAAATTGTAAGCGTTAATATTTTGTTAAAATTCGCGTTAAATTTTTGTTAAA
TCAGCTCATTTTTTAACCAATAGGCCGAAATCGGCGGATCCTGCGGCCGCAAGGGAAAATAGAATGAAGT
GATCTCCAAAAAATAAGTACTTTTTGACTGTAAATAAAATTGTAAGGAGTAAAAAGTACTTTTTTTTCTA
AAAAAATGTAATTAAGTAAAAGTAAAAGTATTGATTTTTAATTGTACTCAAGTAAAGTAAAAATCCCCAA
AAATAATACTTAAGTACAGTAATCAAGTAAAATTACTCAAGTACTTTACACCTCTGGTTCTTGACCCCCT
ACCTTCAGCAAGCCCAGCAGATCCACTAGATCTTTTGTTCCCTTTAGTGAGGGTTAATTGCGCGCTTGGC
GTAATCATGGTCATAGCTGTTTCCTGTGTGAAATTGTTATCCGCTCACAATTCCACACAACATACGAGCC
GGAAGCATAAAGTGTAAAGCCTGGGGTGCCTAATGAGTGAGCTAACTCACATTAATTGCGTTGCGCTCAC
TGCCCGCTTTCCAGTCGGGAAACCTGTCGTGCCAGCTGCATTAATGAATCGGCCAACGCGCGGGGAGAGG
CGGTTTGCGTATTGGGCGCTCTTCCGCTTCCTCGCTCACTGACTCGCTGCGCTCGGTCGTTCGGCTGCGG
CGAGCGGTATCAGCTCACTCAAAGGCGGTAATACGGTTATCCACAGAATCAGGGGATAACGCAGGAAAGA
ACATGTGAGCAAAAGGCCAGCAAAAGGCCAGGAACCGTAAAAAGGCCGCGTTGCTGGCGTTTTTCCATAG
GCTCCGCCCCCCTGACGAGCATCACAAAAATCGACGCTCAAGTCAGAGGTGGCGAAACCCGACAGGACTA
TAAAGATACCAGGCGTTTCCCCCTGGAAGCTCCCTCGTGCGCTCTCCTGTTCCGACCCTGCCGCTTACCG
GATACCTGTCCGCCTTTCTCCCTTCGGGAAGCGTGGCGCTTTCTCATAGCTCACGCTGTAGGTATCTCAG
TTCGGTGTAGGTCGTTCGCTCCAAGCTGGGCTGTGTGCACGAACCCCCCGTTCAGCCCGACCGCTGCGCC
TTATCCGGTAACTATCGTCTTGAGTCCAACCCGGTAAGACACGACTTATCGCCACTGGCAGCAGCCACTG
GTAACAGGATTAGCAGAGCGAGGTATGTAGGCGGTGCTACAGAGTTCTTGAAGTGGTGGCCTAACTACGG
CTACACTAGAAGAACAGTATTTGGTATCTGCGCTCTGCTGAAGCCAGTTACCTTCGGAAAAAGAGTTGGT
AGCTCTTGATCCGGCAAACAAACCACCGCTGGTAGCGGTGGTTTTTTTGTTTGCAAGCAGCAGATTACGC
GCAGAAAAAAAGGATCTCAAGAAGATCCTTTGATCTTTTCTACGGGGTCTGACGCTCAGTGGAACGAAAA
CTCACGTTAAGGGATTTTGGTCATGAGATTATCAAAAAGGATCTTCACCTAGATCCTTTTAAATTAAAAA
TGAAGTTTTAAATCAATCTAAAGTATATATGAGTAAACTTGGTCTGACAGTTACCAATGCTTAATCAGTG
AGGCACCTATCTCAGCGATCTGTCTATTTCGTTCATCCATAGTTGCCTGACTCCCCGTCGTGTAGATAAC
TACGATACGGGAGGGCTTACCATCTGGCCCCAGTGCTGCAATGATACCGCGAGACCCACGCTCACCGGCT
CCAGATTTATCAGCAATAAACCAGCCAGCCGGAAGGGCCGAGCGCAGAAGTGGTCCTGCAACTTTATCCG
CCTCCATCCAGTCTATTAATTGTTGCCGGGAAGCTAGAGTAAGTAGTTCGCCAGTTAATAGTTTGCGCAA
CGTTGTTGCCATTGCTACAGGCATCGTGGTGTCACGCTCGTCGTTTGGTATGGCTTCATTCAGCTCCGGT
TCCCAACGATCAAGGCGAGTTACATGATCCCCCATGTTGTGCAAAAAAGCGGTTAGCTCCTTCGGTCCTC
CGATCGTTGTCAGAAGTAAGTTGGCCGCAGTGTTATCACTCATGGTTATGGCAGCACTGCATAATTCTCT
TACTGTCATGCCATCCGTAAGATGCTTTTCTGTGACTGGTGAGTACTCAACCAAGTCATTCTGAGAATAG
TGTATGCGGCGACCGAGTTGCTCTTGCCCGGCGTCAATACGGGATAATACCGCGCCACATAGCAGAACTT
TAAAAGTGCTCATCATTGGAAAACGTTCTTCGGGGCGAAAACTCTCAAGGATCTTACCGCTGTTGAGATC
CAGTTCGATGTAACCCACTCGTGCACCCAACTGATCTTCAGCATCTTTTACTTTCACCAGCGTTTCTGGG
TGAGCAAAAACAGGAAGGCAAAATGCCGCAAAAAAGGGAATAAGGGCGACACGGAAATGTTGAATACTCA
TACTCTTCCTTTTTCAATATTATTGAAGCATTTATCAGGGTTATTGTCTCATGAGCGGATACATATTTGA
ATGTATTTAGAAAAATAAACAAATAGGGGTTCCGCGCACATTTCCCCGAAAAGTGCCACCTAAATTGTAA
GCGTTAATATTTTGTTAAAATTCGCGTTAAATTTTTGTTAAATCAGCTCATTTTTTAACCAATAGGCCGA
AATCGGCAAAATCCCTTATAAATCAAAAGAATAGACCGAGATAGGGT
[37 nt withheld, positions 6558-6594]
AAAGAACGTGGACTCCAACGTCAAAGG
[49 nt withheld, positions 6622-6670]
T
[91 nt withheld, positions 6672-6762]
CACAATGACGGCTACTACATGGTGCCATTCCTTCCTCTTTATAGGAATGGAGACTACCTCCTGTCCAACA
ATGCTCTTGGATACGAGTACGCCTACCTGTTGGACCCAGGTCATTGCACAACACCAGAAATGCCCTCTGA
TCTGCAAAAGACGTGAATATCTGTTCAGACACCCATATCCACTCTGTTCCACACAGGTCAGAGGTTTGTC
CAGGAGTTCTTGACAGAGGTGTAAAAAGTACTCAAAAATTTTACTCAAGTGAAAGTACAAGTACTTAGGG
AAAATTTTACTCAATTAAAAGTAAAAGTATCTGGCTAGAATCTTACTTGAGTAAAAGTAAAAAAGTACTC
CATTAAAATTGTACTTGAGTATTAAGGAAGTAAAAGGCTAGCAAGATCTGCTCGAGATACATTTGATTAG
AAGAGTTTGACTTGGGTTGATTATAGCAAATAGTGGAACACAAACAGATTTTGAAATATTCTTGCAAATT
TATTTATTAAATCCATTCAAATATTGTCATTTTTTGTACTGTGTAATTTATATTGATTTGCTCATACAAT
ATTTACATTTCGCTTAAACAATACACTATTATTTATATTTAAAAATAGCTATATATAAATCAAATGTATA
GCTCTTTTTTACACAATTAATCAAAGCTAAAATATTTGTCACACAAATACAGTAAGCCACTTCACAATGA
TATCTTCAAAATCTGTGCTTGACTGAATCATTTCATTTATTGTTTTGTAATTCACATTATACCTTACGTT
CTCCAGGCACAGTTTGAATTGTTGATAAATGAAGATAATACATCTGATTTAATTAGTCTCCTTTGTTTAT
AATAACTTTAATCTAATTTGATAGTAATAATTCCAGCAATACATCCATTACAATAAAAATCGCTTTTTTA
TTTTGCACATTAGTTTGCCGGTATTTGTTTAAAGTTTCACCATACTTTTAAATCATGTGCTATTTGAAAA
GGGCTGTTATGACTGGAATTAAATGTTTTTTTTTATATCAGTGTTTTAGATTGAAGTACAATATTTATAG
GTAAAATTCACCAGCATATGCTTAAAGATAGCCATGCT
